>Addgene plasmid #220848 | pTMB352_ZFcharm_Kv1_split-inteins | addgene full sequence | sequence record 437222 | Addgene NGS Result
GATCAGTTGGGTGCACGAGTGGGTTACATCGAACTGGATCTCAACAGCGGTAAGATCCTTGAGAGTTTTC
GCCCCGAAGAACGTTTTCCAATGATGAGCACTTTTAAAGTTCTGCTATGTGGCGCGGTATTATCCCGTAT
TGACGCCGGGCAAGAGCAACTCGGTCGCCGCATACACTATTCTCAGAATGACTTGGTTGAGTACTCACCA
GTCACAGAAAAGCATCTTACGGATGGCATGACAGTAAGAGAATTATGCAGTGCTGCCATAACCATGAGTG
ATAACACTGCGGCCAACTTACTTCTGACAACGATCGGAGGACCGAAGGAGCTAACCGCTTTTTTGCACAA
CATGGGGGATCATGTAACTCGCCTTGATCGTTGGGAACCGGAGCTGAATGAAGCCATACCAAACGACGAG
CGTGACACCACGATGCCTGTAGCAATGGCAACAACGTTGCGCAAACTATTAACTGGCGAACTACTTACTC
TAGCTTCCCGGCAACAATTAATAGACTGGATGGAGGCGGATAAAGTTGCAGGACCACTTCTGCGCTCGGC
CCTTCCGGCTGGCTGGTTTATTGCTGATAAATCTGGAGCCGGTGAGCGTGGGTCTCGCGGTATCATTGCA
GCACTGGGGCCAGATGGTAAGCCCTCCCGTATCGTAGTTATCTACACGACGGGGAGTCAGGCAACTATGG
ATGAACGAAATAGACAGATCGCTGAGATAGGTGCCTCACTGATTAAGCATTGGTAACTGTCAGACCAAGT
TTACTCATATATACTTTAGATTGATTTAAAACTTCATTTTTAATTTAAAAGGATCTAGGTGAAGATCCTT
TTTGATAATCTCATGACCAAAATCCCTTAACGTGAGTTTTCGTTCCACTGAGCGTCAGACCCCGTAGAAA
AGATCAAAGGATCTTCTTGAGATCCTTTTTTTCTGCGCGTAATCTGCTGCTTGCAAACAAAAAAACCACC
GCTACCAGCGGTGGTTTGTTTGCCGGATCAAGAGCTACCAACTCTTTTTCCGAAGGTAACTGGCTTCAGC
AGAGCGCAGATACCAAATACTGTTCTTCTAGTGTAGCCGTAGTTAGGCCACCACTTCAAGAACTCTGTAG
CACCGCCTACATACCTCGCTCTGCTAATCCTGTTACCAGTGGCTGCTGCCAGTGGCGATAAGTCGTGTCT
TACCGGGTTGGACTCAAGACGATAGTTACCGGATAAGGCGCAGCGGTCGGGCTGAACGGGGGGTTCGTGC
ACACAGCCCAGCTTGGAGCGAACGACCTACACCGAACTGAGATACCTACAGCGTGAGCTATGAGAAAGCG
CCACGCTTCCCGAAGGGAGAAAGGCGGACAGGTATCCGGTAAGCGGCAGGGTCGGAACAGGAGAGCGCAC
GAGGGAGCTTCCAGGGGGAAACGCCTGGTATCTTTATAGTCCTGTCGGGTTTCGCCACCTCTGACTTGAG
CGTCGATTTTTGTGATGCTCGTCAGGGGGGCGGAGCCTATGGAAAAACGCCAGCAACGCGGCCTTTTTAC
GGTTCCTGGCCTTTTGCTGGCCTTTTGCTCACATGTTCTTTCCTGCGTTATCCCCTGATTCTGTGGATAA
CCGTATTACCGCCTTTGAGTGAGCTGATACCGCTCGCCGCAGCCGAACGACCGAGCGCAGCGAGTCAGTG
AGCGAGGAAGCGGAAGAGCGCCCAATACGCAAACCGCCTCTCCCCGCGCGTTGGCCGATTCATTAATGCA
GCTGGCACGACAGGTTTCCCGACTGGAAAGCGGGCAGTGAGCGCAACGCAATTAATGTGAGTTAGCTCAC
TCATTAGGCACCCCAGGCTTTACACTTTATGCTTCCGGCTCGTATGTTGTGTGGAATTGTGAGCGGATAA
CAATTTCACACAGGAAACAGCTATGACCATGATTACGCCAAGCGCGCAATTAACCCTCACTAAAGGGAAC
AAAAGCTGGAGCTGCAAGCTTAATGTAGTCTTATGCAATACTCTTGTAGTCTTGCAACATGGTAACGATG
AGTTAGCAACATGCCTTACAAGGAGAGAAAAAGCACCGTGCATGCCGATTGGTGGAAGTAAGGTGGTACG
ATCGTGCCTTATTAGGAAGGCAACAGACGGGTCTGACATGGATTGGACGAACCACTGAATTGCCGCATTG
CAGAGATATTGTATTTAAGTGCCTAGCTCGATACATAAACGGGTCTCTCTGGTTAGACCAGATCTGAGCC
TGGGAGCTCTCTGGCTAACTAGGGAACCCACTGCTTAAGCCTCAATAAAGCTTGCCTTGAGTGCTTCAAG
TAGTGTGTGCCCGTCTGTTGTGTGACTCTGGTAACTAGAGATCCCTCAGACCCTTTTAGTCAGTGTGGAA
AATCTCTAGCAGTGGCGCCCGAACAGGGACTTGAAAGCGAAAGGGAAACCAGAGGAGCTCTCTCGACGCA
GGACTCGGCTTGCTGAAGCGCGCACGGCAAGAGGCGAGGGGCGGCGACTGGTGAGTACGCCAAAAATTTT
GACTAGCGGAGGCTAGAAGGAGAGAGATGGGTGCGAGAGCGTCAGTATTAAGCGGGGGAGAATTAGATCG
CGATGGGAAAAAATTCGGTTAAGGCCAGGGGGAAAGAAAAAATATAAATTAAAACATATAGTATGGGCAA
GCAGGGAGCTAGAACGATTCGCAGTTAATCCTGGCCTGTTAGAAACATCAGAAGGCTGTAGACAAATACT
GGGACAGCTACAACCATCCCTTCAGACAGGATCAGAAGAACTTAGATCATTATATAATACAGTAGCAACC
CTCTATTGTGTGCATCAAAGGATAGAGATAAAAGACACCAAGGAAGCTTTAGACAAGATAGAGGAAGAGC
AAAACAAAAGTAAGACCACCGCACAGCAAGCGGCCTCTGATCTTCAGACCTGGAGGAGGAGATATGAGGG
ACAATTGGAGAAGTGAATTATATAAATATAAAGTAGTAAAAATTGAACCATTAGGAGTAGCACCCACCAA
GGCAAAGAGAAGAGTGGTGCAGAGAGAAAAAAGAGCAGTGGGAATAGGAGCTTTGTTCCTTGGGTTCTTG
GGAGCAGCAGGAAGCACTATGGGCGCAGCGTCAATGACGCTGACGGTACAGGCCAGACAATTATTGTCTG
GTATAGTGCAGCAGCAGAACAATTTGCTGAGGGCTATTGAGGCGCAACAGCATCTGTTGCAACTCACAGT
CTGGGGCATCAAGCAGCTCCAGGCAAGAATCCTGGCTGTGGAAAGATACCTAAAGGATCAACAGCTCCTG
GGGATTTGGGGTTGCTCTGGAAAACTCATTTGCACCACTGCTGTGCCTTGGAATGCTAGTTGGAGTAATA
AATCTCTGGAACAGATTTGGAATCACACGACCTGGATGGAGTGGGACAGAGAAATTAACAATTACACAAG
CTTAATACACTCCTTAATTGAAGAATCGCAAAACCAGCAAGAAAAGAATGAACAAGAATTATTGGAATTA
GATAAATGGGCAAGTTTGTGGAATTGGTTTAACATAACAAATTGGCTGTGGTATATAAAATTATTCATAA
TGATAGTAGGAGGCTTGGTAGGTTTAAGAATAGTTTTTGCTGTACTTTCTATAGTGAATAGAGTTAGGCA
GGGATATTCACCATTATCGTTTCAGACCCACCTCCCAACCCCGAGGGGACCCATGCATTGCATCTCAATT
AGTCAGCAACCAGGTGTGGAAAGTCCCCAGGCTCCCCAGCAGGCAGAAGTATGCAAAGCATGCGTCTCAA
TTAGTCAGCAACCATAGTCCCGCCCCTAACTCCGCCCATCCCGCCCCTAACTCCGCCCAGTTCCGCCCAT
TCTCCGCCCCATGGCTGACTAATTTTTTTTATTTATGCAGAGGCCGAGGCCGCCTCGGCCTCTGAGCTAT
TCCAGAAGTAGTGAGGAGGCTTTTTTGGAGGCCTAGGCTTTTGCAAAAAGCTTTGAAGAGGTACCACCGG
AGCTTACCATGACCGAGTACAAGCCCACGGTGCGCCTCGCCACCCGCGACGACGTCCCCAGGGCCGTACG
CACCCTCGCCGCCGCGTTCGCCGACTACCCCGCCACGCGCCACACCGTCGATCCGGACCGCCACATCGAG
CGGGTCACCGAGCTGCAAGAACTCTTCCTCACGCGCGTCGGGCTCGACATCGGCAAGGTGTGGGTCGCGG
ACGACGGCGCCGCCGTGGCGGTCTGGACCACGCCGGAGAGCGTCGAAGCGGGGGCGGTGTTCGCCGAGAT
CGGCCCGCGCATGGCCGAGTTGAGCGGTTCCCGGCTGGCCGCGCAGCAACAGATGGAAGGCCTCCTGGCG
CCGCACCGGCCCAAGGAGCCCGCGTGGTTCCTGGCCACCGTCGGCGTCTCGCCCGACCACCAGGGCAAGG
GTCTGGGCAGCGCCGTCGTGCTCCCCGGAGTGGAGGCGGCCGAGCGCGCCGGGGTGCCCGCCTTCCTGGA
GACCTCCGCGCCCCGCAACCTCCCCTTCTACGAGCGGCTCGGCTTCACCGTCACCGCCGACGTCGAGGTG
CCCGAAGGACCGCGCACCTGGTGCATGACCCGCAAGCCCGGTGCCAGTTAACTGCGCCAATTCTGCAGAC
AAATGGCAGTATTCATCCACAATTTTAAAAGAAAAGGGGGGATTGGGGGGTACAGTGCAGGGGAAAGAAT
AGTAGACATAATAGCAACAGACATACAAACTAAAGAATTACAAAAACAAATTACAAAAATTCAAAATTTT
CGGGTTTATTACAGGGACAGCAGAGATCCAGTTTGGTTAGTCCCCTCCTCCTTGACAATGGCCATGCCAG
CCAGGGGTGGGGCACCAGGGGTTCCTGCAGGCGCAGTCCCTGGCTGGCCGGTAGCTGCAGCGGCAGCGCC
ACGTTCAATAACAATAAGGTTGTAGTCCTCAGTGGTACTGCCTGGGAAGACCTTGAAGACGGGTGGCTGG
CTGTCAGCTGTGAGGTCCAGGTCCAGGCGTTCAAGGCTCACTCGTGGCACCTTGCGCATAAGGCCGCTCA
CCTCGCCCTCACCTGAGCGGGACCGTTTCACACCTGACACATGGGGCTCTGCACTTGAGTAGGGATCATC
TCCTGACCCAAAGCCATAGCCTTCCTGCACCTCCATGGGCTGGCTGCTGCCAGAGCCCTGCTTGCTCAGG
GGCCCTGGGGCTCTTGGAGGGGCCATGGGTGCAGGGCCTGTTGAGTTAGTGCCAGGACGCTCTGCCACAA
TCTTGCCAAAGGCCTCGGCACTCTTGGTCCAGGCATTGAGGTCCCACTGAAACTTCATCTCGCCATGTGG
CTCCACGGGATCCGACGTCGAAGTAGCCGTAGGGCAGAGCGCACATCGCCCACAGTCCCCGAGAAGTTGG
GGGGAGGGGTCGGCAATTGATCCGGTGCCTAGAGAAGGTGGCGCGGGGTAAACTGGGAAAGTGATGTCGT
GTACTGGCTCCGCCTTTTTCCCGAGGGTGGGGGAGAACCGTATATAAGTGCAGTAGTCGCCGTGAACGTT
CTTTTTCGCAACGGGTTTGCCGCCAGAACACAGGCTACCGGTCGCCACCATGGCCAGGACCAAACAAACT
GCCAGAAAGAGCACCGGGGGGAAAGCGCCCCGAAAACAGCTGGCGACCAAAGCAGCCCGCAAAAGCGCAC
CGGGAGGTGCAAGCAGTGGGGCAGGAAGTTCCTCAGGAGGAAGTGCGGCGGGATCCGGAAGCGGTGGCGC
ATCAAGTGGCGCCGCAAGTAGCAGTGCCAGAACCCTGGTGACCTTCAAGGACGTGTTCGTGGACTTCACC
AGAGAAGAATGGAAGCTGCTGGATACCGCTCAGCAGATCGTGTACAGAAACGTGATGCTGGAAAACTACA
AGAATCTGGTGTCCCTGGGCTACCAGCTGACCAAGCCTGACGTGATCCTGAGACTGGAAAAGGGAGAGGA
GCCTTCCGGCTCTGAAACCCCTGGAACCTCCGAGAGCGCCACACCTGAAAGCTCCCCTGTTGAGATCTAC
AAGACCGTGTCCGCCTGGAAGCGGCAGCCAATCAGAGTGCTGAGCCTGTTCGGCAATATTGACAAGGAAC
TGAAGTCTCTGGGCTTCCTGGAAAGCGGCAGCCACAGCGAGGGCGGCACACTGAAGTACGTGGAAGATGT
GACCAACGTGGTGCGGAGAGATGTGGAAAAGTGGGGACCTTTCGACCTGCTGTACGGCAGCACCCAGCCT
CTGGGCGGAAGCTGCGACAGGTGTCCTGGCTGGTACATGTTCCAATTTCATAGAATCCTGCAGTACGCCA
GACCTAGACAGGAGTCTCAGCCCTTCTTCTGGATCTTCATGGATAACCTGCTGCTCACAGAGGACGACCA
GATGACCACCGTGCGGTTCCTGCAAACAGAGGCCGTCACCCTGCGCGACGTGAGATCTAGAGTGCTGCAG
AACGCCGTCCGGGTGTGGAGCAACATCCCCGGTCTTAAAAGCAAGCACGAGGCTCTGTCCCCAAAAGAGG
AAGAGAGCCTGCAGGGCCACGTGCGGACCAGATCTAAGCTGGCCGCTCCTAAAGTGGACCCCCTGGTGAA
GAACTGCCTGCTGCCTCTGAGAGAGTACTTTAAGTATTTCAGCCAGAGCAGCCTGCCCCTGGGCGGCCCT
TCTAGCGGTGCTCCACCTCCAAGCGGCGGCTCGCCAGCCGGCAGCCCTACCAGCACCGAGGAGGGCACAA
GCGAGAGCGCAACACCTGAGAGCGGCCCCGGCACAAGCACCGAGCCTTCTGAAGGAAGCGCCCCTGGGAG
CCCTGCCGGCAGCCCCACCAGCACAGAAGAGGGCACCTCTACCGAGCCCAGCGAGGGTAGCGCCCCTGGC
ACAAGCACAGAACCCTCTGAGAAGCGAACCGCCGACGGATCTGAATTTGAGAGCCCGAAGAAAAAGAGAA
AAGTTTGTCTGAGCTACGAGACCGAGATCCTGACCGTTGAGTACGGCCTACTCCCCATCGGCAAGATAGT
TGAGAAAAGAATCGAGTGCACCGTGTACAGCGTGGACAACAATGGCAACATCTATACACAGCCTGTGGCC
CAGTGGCACGACAGAGGAGAGCAGGAGGTGTTCGAGTACTGCCTGGAAGATGGATCACTGATCAGAGCCA
CGAAGGATCACAAGTTCATGACCGTGGACGGCCAGATGCTGCCAATCGACGAGATCTTCGAGCGGGAGCT
GGACCTAATGAGAGTCGATAACCTGCCTAATGGCTCTGGCGAAGGCCGGGGAAGCCTGCTCACTTGCGGC
GACGTGGAAGAGAATCCAGGCCCTATCAAGATTGCCACCAGAAAGTACCTGGGCAAGCAGAACGTGTACG
ATATCGGCGTCGGCGAGCCCCACAACTTCGCCCTGAAGAACGGTTTTATCGCCAGCAATTGCAGTAGGCC
GGGCGAGCGCCCGTTCCAATGCAGGATATGTATGCGGAACTTTTCTCAGCGATCCAGCCTTGTCCGGCAC
ACACGAACACATACGGGAGAGAAACCCTTCCAGTGTCGGATTTGTATGCGAAACTTCTCAGATAAGAGTG
TGCTGGCACGACATCTGCGCACTCATACTGGGTCCCAGAAACCGTTCCAATGTAGAATATGCATGAGGAA
TTTTAGCCAAAGGTCAAGCCTTGTTAGGCATACACGCACACACACAGGAGAGAAACCATTTCAATGCCGC
ATATGTATGAGGAATTTTTCCCAAAGAAATAATCTCGGGCGGCATCTTAGGACGCACACGGGCTCTCAGA
AGCCATTCCAATGCAGAATTTGCATGCGGAACTTTTCCACGCATGCGGTACTTACCAGACATACGAGAAC
GCACACGGGCGAGAAGCCATTCCAATGCCGCATATGTATGCGAAATTTTTCAGATCGGGGTAACTTGACC
CGACACCTTAGAACCCATCTCAGGGGATCAAAGCGGACCGCAGACGGAAGCGAATTCGAAAGCCCGAAAA
AGAAGAGGAAAGTTGCCACAAACTTCTCTCTGCTGAAGCAGGCCGGCGATGTCGAAGAAAATCCCGGCCC
CATCAAAATCGCCACCCGGAAGTACCTGGGCAAACAAAACGTGTATGACATCGGCGTGGGCGAGCCTCAT
AATTTTGCTTTGAAAAACGGCTTCATCGCTAGCAACTGCGGAGTGCCTGCTGCTATGGCCGAGAGACCAT
TTCAGTGCAGAATCTGCATGCGCAATTTCAGCACCAGCGGAAATCTCACAAGACACATCCGGACCCATAC
CGGCGAGAAGCCCTTTGCCTGCGATATCTGCGGCAGAAAGTTCGCTCTGTCTCAGGACCTGAACCGGCAC
ACCAAGATCCACACACACCCCAGAGCCCCTATCCCCAAGCCTTTCCAGTGCCGGATTTGCATGCGGAACT
TCAGCGACAGGTCCGCCCTGAGCAGACATATCAGAACACACACCGGCGAAAAGCCTTTCGCCTGTGATAT
CTGTGGCAGAAAGTTCGCCCGGAACGACGACAGAAAAAAGCACACAAAGATCCACACCGGATCTCAGAAA
CCTTTCCAATGTAGAATCTGCATGAGAAACTTCAGCCAGAGCGGCAACCTGGCCAGACACATCCGGACCC
ACACAGGCGAAAAGCCTTTCGCCTGTGATATCTGCGGCCGGAAATTCGCCCAGAGAATCGACCTGACCCG
GCACACCAAGATCCACCTGAGACAGAAGGACGCCGCCAGAGGCAGCGGCGGCGACGCCAAGAGCCTGACC
GCCTGGTCCAAGAGGACCGCCGACGGCAGCGAGTTCGAGCCCAAGAAAAAGCGGAAGGTGGCTACAAACT
TCAGCCTGCTGAAACAGGCCGGCGACGTCGAGGAAAATCCTGGCCCCATGGTGAGCAAGGGCGAGGAGGA
TAACATGGCCATCATCAAGGAGTTCATGCGCTTCAAGGTGCACATGGAGGGCTCCGTGAACGGCCACGAG
TTCGAGATCGAGGGCGAGGGCGAGGGCCGCCCCTACGAGGGCACCCAGACCGCCAAGCTGAAGGTGACCA
AGGGTGGCCCCCTGCCCTTCGCCTGGGACATCCTGTCCCCTCAGTTCATGTACGGCTCCAAGGCCTACGT
GAAGCACCCCGCCGACATCCCCGACTACTTGAAGCTGTCCTTCCCCGAGGGCTTCAAGTGGGAGCGCGTG
ATGAACTTCGAGGACGGCGGCGTGGTGACCGTGACCCAGGACTCCTCCCTGCAGGACGGCGAGTTCATCT
ACAAGGTGAAGCTGCGCGGCACCAACTTCCCCTCCGACGGCCCCGTAATGCAGAAGAAGACCATGGGCTG
GGAGGCCTCCTCCGAGCGGATGTACCCCGAGGACGGCGCCCTGAAGGGCGAGATCAAGCAGAGGCTGAAG
CTGAAGGACGGCGGCCACTACGACGCTGAGGTCAAGACCACCTACAAGGCCAAGAAGCCCGTGCAGCTGC
CCGGCGCCTACAACGTCAACATCAAGTTGGACATCACCTCCCACAACGAGGACTACACCATCGTGGAACA
GTACGAACGCGCCGAGGGCCGCCACTCCACCGGCGGCATGGACGAGCTGTACAAGTAAGCGGCCGCGCGT
CGAGGGACCTAATAACTTCGTATAGCATACATTATACGAAGTTATACATGTTTAAGGGTTCCGGTTCCAC
TAGGTACAATTCGATATCAAGCTTATCGATAATCAACCTCTGGATTACAAAATTTGTGAAAGATTGACTG
GTATTCTTAACTATGTTGCTCCTTTTACGCTATGTGGATACGCTGCTTTAATGCCTTTGTATCATGCTAT
TGCTTCCCGTATGGCTTTCATTTTCTCCTCCTTGTATAAATCCTGGTTGCTGTCTCTTTATGAGGAGTTG
TGGCCCGTTGTCAGGCAACGTGGCGTGGTGTGCACTGTGTTTGCTGACGCAACCCCCACTGGTTGGGGCA
TTGCCACCACCTGTCAGCTCCTTTCCGGGACTTTCGCTTTCCCCCTCCCTATTGCCACGGCGGAACTCAT
CGCCGCCTGCCTTGCCCGCTGCTGGACAGGGGCTCGGCTGTTGGGCACTGACAATTCCGTGGTGTTGTCG
GGGAAATCATCGTCCTTTCCTTGGCTGCTCGCCTGTGTTGCCACCTGGATTCTGCGCGGGACGTCCTTCT
GCTACGTCCCTTCGGCCCTCAATCCAGCGGACCTTCCTTCCCGCGGCCTGCTGCCGGCTCTGCGGCCTCT
TCCGCGTCTTCGCCTTCGCCCTCAGACGAGTCGGATCTCCCTTTGGGCCGCCTCCCCGCGTCGACTTTAA
GACCAATGACTTACAAGGCAGCTGTAGATCTTAGCCACTTTTTAAAAGAAAAGGGGGGACTGGAAGGGCT
AATTCACTCCCAACGAAGACAAGATCTGCTTTTTGCTTGTACTGGGTCTCTCTGGTTAGACCAGATCTGA
GCCTGGGAGCTCTCTGGCTAACTAGGGAACCCACTGCTTAAGCCTCAATAAAGCTTGCCTTGAGTGCTTC
AAGTAGTGTGTGCCCGTCTGTTGTGTGACTCTGGTAACTAGAGATCCCTCAGACCCTTTTAGTCAGTGTG
GAAAATCTCTAGCAGTACGTATAGTAGTTCATGTCATCTTATTATTCAGTATTTATAACTTGCAAAGAAA
TGAATATCAGAGAGTGAGAGGAACTTGTTTATTGCAGCTTATAATGGTTACAAATAAAGCAATAGCATCA
CAAATTTCACAAATAAAGCATTTTTTTCACTGCATTCTAGTTGTGGTTTGTCCAAACTCATCAATGTATC
TTATCATGTCTGGCTCTAGCTATCCCGCCCCTAACTCCGCCCATCCCGCCCCTAACTCCGCCCAGTTCCG
CCCATTCTCCGCCCCATGGCTGACTAATTTTTTTTATTTATGCAGAGGCCGAGGCCGCCTCGGCCTCTGA
GCTATTCCAGAAGTAGTGAGGAGGCTTTTTTGGAGGCCTAGGGACGTACCCAATTCGCCCTATAGTGAGT
CGTATTACGCGCGCTCACTGGCCGTCGTTTTACAACGTCGTGACTGGGAAAACCCTGGCGTTACCCAACT
TAATCGCCTTGCAGCACATCCCCCTTTCGCCAGCTGGCGTAATAGCGAAGAGGCCCGCACCGATCGCCCT
TCCCAACAGTTGCGCAGCCTGAATGGCGAATGGG
[124 nt withheld, positions 11165-11288]
C
[91 nt withheld, positions 11290-11380]
A
[49 nt withheld, positions 11382-11430]
CCTTTGACGTTGGAGTCCACGTTCTTT
[37 nt withheld, positions 11458-11494]
ACCCTATCTCGGTCTATTCTTTTGATTTATAAGGGATTTTGCCGATTTCGGCCTATTGGTTAAAAAATGA
GCTGATTTAACAAAAATTTAACGCGAATTTTAACAAAATATTAACGCTTACAATTTAGGTGGCACTTTTC
GGGGAAATGTGCGCGGAACCCCTATTTGTTTATTTTTCTAAATACATTCAAATATGTATCCGCTCATGAG
ACAATAACCCTGATAAATGCTTCAATAATATTGAAAAAGGAAGAGTATGAGTATTCAACATTTCCGTGTC
GCCCTTATTCCCTTTTTTGCGGCATTTTGCCTTCCTGTTTTTGCTCACCCAGAAACGCTGGTGAAAGTAA
AAGATGCTGAA
Features (pLannotate 1.2.2; 37 found; start..end, strand, type, name):
    927..1515    +  rep_origin     ori: high-copy-number ColE1/pMB1/pBR322/pUC origin of replication
   1698..1790    +  CDS            lacI (fragment): lac repressor; lacI; The lac repressor binds to the lac operator to inhibit transcription in E. coli. This inhibition can be relieved by adding lactose or isopropyl-β-D-thiogalactopyranoside (IPTG).
   1803..1824    +  protein_bind   CAP binding site: CAP binding activates transcription in the presence of cAMP. E. coli catabolite activator protein
   1839..1869    +  promoter       lac promoter: promoter for the E. coli lac operon
   1873..1895    +  protein_bind   lac operator (fragment): The lac repressor binds to the lac operator to inhibit transcription in E. coli. This inhibition can be relieved by adding lactose or isopropyl-β-D-thiogalactopyranoside (IPTG). lac repressor encoded by lacI
   1938..1956    +  promoter       T3 promoter: promoter for bacteriophage T3 RNA polymerase
   1984..2210    +  promoter       RSV promoter: Rous sarcoma virus enhancer/promoter
   2211..2391    +  LTR            5' LTR (truncated): truncated 5' long terminal repeat (LTR) from HIV-1
   2438..2563    +  misc_feature   HIV-1 Ψ: packaging signal of human immunodeficiency virus type 1
   2547..2885    +  CDS            HIV-1 gag (fragment): gag protein from human immunodeficiency virus 1; gag
   3056..3289    +  misc_feature   RRE: The Rev response element (RRE) of HIV-1 allows for Rev-dependent mRNA export from the nucleus to the cytoplasm.
   3666..3692    +  CDS            Rev (fragment): human immunodeficiency virus 1 (HIV-1) Rev protein; rev; enhances nuclear export of unspliced and incompletely spliced viral mRNAs
   3699..3722    +  promoter       SV40 promoter (fragment): SV40 early promoter
   3723..3794    +  promoter       SV40 promoter (fragment): SV40 enhancer and early promoter
   3818..3953    +  rep_origin     SV40 ori: SV40 origin of replication
   3999..4595    +  CDS            PuroR (fragment): puromycin N-acetyltransferase; pac from Streptomyces; confers resistance to puromycin
   4643..4760    +  misc_feature   cPPT/CTS: central polypurine tract and central termination sequence of HIV-1
   4799..5332    -  CDS            TRIM28 (fragment): TIF1B_HUMAN - Also known as KAP1, RNF96, TIF1B. Experimental evidence at protein level: Swiss-Prot protein existence level 1. (Microbial infection) Plays a critical role in the shutdown of lytic gene expression during the early stage of herpes virus 8 primary infection. This inhibition is mediated through interaction with herpes virus 8 protein LANA1. From Homo sapiens (Human).
   5352..5563    +  promoter       EF-1α core promoter: core promoter for human elongation factor EF-1α
   5580..5672    +  CDS            H31_BOVIN (fragment): Experimental evidence at protein level: Swiss-Prot protein existence level 1. Core component of nucleosome. Nucleosomes wrap and compact DNA into chromatin, limiting DNA accessibility to the cellular machineries which require DNA as a template. Histones thereby play a central role in transcription regulation, DNA repair, DNA replication and chromosomal stability. DNA accessibility is regulated via a complex set of post-translational modifications of histones, also called histone code, and nucleosome remodeling. From Bos taurus (Bovine).
   5775..5954    +  CDS            ZNF720 (fragment): ZN720_HUMAN - Experimental evidence at protein level: Swiss-Prot protein existence level 1. From Homo sapiens (Human).
   6006..6641    +  CDS            Dnmt3l (fragment): DNM3L_MOUSE - Experimental evidence at protein level: Swiss-Prot protein existence level 1. Catalytically inactive regulatory factor of DNA methyltransferases that can either promote or inhibit DNA methylation depending on the context (PubMed:11719692, PubMed:15318244, PubMed:15671018, PubMed:24074865). Essential for the function of DNMT3A and DNMT3B: activates DNMT3A and DNMT3B by binding to their catalytic domain (PubMed:15671018). Acts by accelerating the binding of DNA and S-adenosyl-L-methionine (AdoMet) to the methyltransferases and dissociates from the complex after DNA binding to the m
   6936..7412    +  CDS            dnaE-N (fragment): DPO3A_SYNY3 - Experimental evidence at protein level: Swiss-Prot protein existence level 1. DNA polymerase III is a complex, multichain enzyme responsible for most of the replicative synthesis in bacteria. This DNA polymerase also exhibits 3' to 5' exonuclease activity. The alpha chain is the DNA polymerase (By similarity). From Synechocystis sp. (strain PCC 6803 / Kazusa).
   8598..8619    +  CDS            ZFHD1 (DNA binding domain) (fragment): composite human DNA-binding domain composed of domains from the transcription factors Zif268 and Oct-1 (Pomerantz et al., 1995)
   8868..9575    +  CDS            mCherry: mCherry is a basic (constitutively fluorescent) red fluorescent protein published in 2004, derived from Discosoma sp.. It is reported to be a very rapidly-maturing monomer with low acid sensitivity.
   9602..9635    +  protein_bind   loxP: Cre-mediated recombination occurs in the 8-bp core sequence (GCATACAT). Cre recombinase
   9668..9691    +  misc_feature   MCS (fragment): pBluescript multiple cloning site
   9691..10279   +  misc_feature   WPRE: woodchuck hepatitis virus posttranscriptional regulatory element
  10330..10349   +  misc_feature   cPPT/CTS (fragment): central polypurine tract and central termination sequence of HIV-1
  10351..10584   +  LTR            3' LTR (ΔU3): self-inactivating 3' long terminal repeat (LTR) from HIV-1
  10662..10783   +  polyA_signal   SV40 poly(A) signal: SV40 polyadenylation signal
  10823..10958   +  rep_origin     SV40 ori: SV40 origin of replication
  10979..10997   -  promoter       T7 promoter: promoter for bacteriophage T7 RNA polymerase
  11005..11160   +  CDS            lacZα (fragment): LacZα fragment of β-galactosidase; lacZ fragment
  11165..11593   +  rep_origin     f1 ori (sequence partly withheld): f1 bacteriophage origin of replication; arrow indicates direction of (+) strand synthesis
  11646..11750   +  promoter       AmpR promoter: bla
  11751..756     +  CDS            AmpR (across the origin): β-lactamase; bla; confers resistance to ampicillin, carbenicillin, and related antibiotics
