[The description below was written by a language model from this plasmid's Addgene catalogue record and pLannotate feature annotations shown in this document.]
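Description:
pTMB352_ZFcharm_Kv1_split-inteins is a third-generation-style, self-inactivating HIV-1 lentiviral transfer plasmid for mammalian expression. It is propagated in E. coli through a high-copy ColE1/pUC origin with ampicillin resistance and also carries an f1 origin. The viral portion comprises an RSV promoter driving a truncated 5' LTR, the Ψ packaging signal, RRE, cPPT/CTS, WPRE and a ΔU3 3' LTR followed by an SV40 poly(A) signal. An SV40 promoter-driven puromycin N-acetyltransferase cassette within the provirus allows selection of transduced cells.

The payload, driven by the EFS (EF-1α core) promoter, is a zinc-finger version of the CHARM epigenetic editor. The feature table detects, in order, a histone H3 tail-like segment, a KRAB-type domain matching ZNF720, and a Dnmt3l-derived fragment. Dnmt3l is a catalytically inactive cofactor that activates DNMT3A/3B, so the design appears to recruit endogenous methylation and repression machinery. Downstream lies a DnaE-type split intein region, zinc-finger sequence and a C-terminal P2A-mCherry reporter. According to the record, the effector is joined to two zinc-finger DNA-binding domains, ZF3 and MmZFP_81187, through split Npu inteins, which would ligate separately translated polypeptides by protein trans-splicing. A perfect-match ZF3 binding site sits upstream of EFS, which suggests the editor can target its own promoter, although the record does not explain the purpose. An antisense TRIM28-matching fragment is annotated just upstream of EFS, and a loxP site follows mCherry; their roles are not stated.

The plasmid name says Kv1, whereas the purpose and insert fields say Kv2; the record does not resolve this. The associated work concerns epigenetic silencing of prion protein with compact editors.
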