Addgene plasmid #220848: pTMB352_ZFcharm_Kv1_split-inteins
Purpose: Lentiviral vector expressing ZFcharm Kv2 fused to ZF3 and MmZFP_81187 via split Npu inteins; perfect match ZF3 binding site located upstream of pEFS
Depositing lab: Jonathan Weissman. Depositing organization: Whitehead Institute for Biomedical Research. Publication: Brainwide silencing of prion protein by AAV-mediated delivery of an engineered compact epigenetic editor. Neumann EN, Bertozzi TM, Wu E, Serack F, Harvey JW, Brauer PP, Pirtle CP, Coffey A, Howard M, Kamath N, Lenz K, Guzman K, Raymond MH, Khalil AS, Deverman BE, Minikel EV, Vallabh SM, Weissman JS. Science. 2024 Jun 28;384(6703):ado7082. doi: 10.1126/science.ado7082. Epub 2024 Jun 28. PubMed 38935715.
Backbone
  Vector backbone: Lentiviral expression plasmid
  Backbone size w/o insert (bp): 7856
  Vector type: Mammalian Expression, Lentiviral
  Selectable markers: Puromycin
Growth in bacteria
  Bacterial resistance: Ampicillin, 100 μg/mL
  Growth temperature: 37°C
  Growth strain: NEB Stable
  Copy number: High Copy
Gene/Insert
  Gene/Insert name: ZFcharm Kv2
  Species: H. sapiens (human); Apodemus sylvaticus
  Insert size (bp): 3999
  Mutation: N/A
  Promoter: EFS
  Tag / fusion protein: P2A-mCherry (C terminal on backbone)
  Cloning method: Gibson Cloning
  Sequencing primers: 5′ ctgggaaagtgatgtcgtgtac; 3′ ctttaagaccaatgacttacaaggcagctgt
Terms and licenses: Academic/Nonprofit Terms; Industry Terms: Not Available to Industry
How to cite: pTMB352_ZFcharm_Kv1_split-inteins was a gift from Jonathan Weissman (Addgene plasmid # 220848 ; http://n2t.net/addgene:220848 ; RRID:Addgene_220848)
